Addgene plasmid #97374: UKNP1.9.1
Purpose: Expression of HCV E1E2 genes cloned from patient serum. United Kingdom Nottingham Panel x.xx.xx (genotype.patient number.clone number)
Depositing lab: Jonathan Ball. Depositing organization: University of Nottingham. Publication: A Diverse Panel of Hepatitis C Virus Glycoproteins for Use in Vaccine Research Reveals Extremes of Monoclonal Antibody Neutralization Resistance. Urbanowicz RA, McClure CP, Brown RJ, Tsoleridis T, Persson MA, Krey T, Irving WL, Ball JK, Tarr AW. J Virol. 2015 Dec 23;90(7):3288-301. doi: 10.1128/JVI.02700-15. PubMed 26699643.
Backbone
  Vector backbone: pcDNA3.1_V5-His_Topo
  Backbone manufacturer: Invitrogen
  Vector type: Mammalian Expression
Growth in bacteria
  Bacterial resistance: Ampicillin, 100 μg/mL
  Growth temperature: 37°C
  Growth strain: DH5alpha
  Copy number: High Copy
Gene/Insert
  Gene/Insert name: HCV E1E2 (alt name: UKNP1.9.1)
  Species: Hepatitis C virus
  Insert size (bp): 1734
  GenBank ID: KU285170.1
  Cloning method: TOPO Cloning
  Sequencing primers: 5′ T7F; 3′ bGHR
Terms and licenses: Academic/Nonprofit Terms; Industry Terms: Not Available to Industry
How to cite: UKNP1.9.1 was a gift from Jonathan Ball (Addgene plasmid # 97374 ; http://n2t.net/addgene:97374 ; RRID:Addgene_97374)
