[The description below was written by a language model from this plasmid's Addgene catalogue record and pLannotate feature annotations shown in this document.]
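Description:
UKNP1.9.1 is a mammalian expression plasmid built on the Invitrogen pcDNA3.1 V5-His TOPO backbone. It carries the hepatitis C virus E1E2 envelope glycoprotein region amplified from patient serum and inserted by TOPO cloning. The name follows the United Kingdom Nottingham Panel convention of genotype, patient number and clone number, so this is genotype 1, patient 9, clone 1. The roughly 1.7 kb insert sits downstream of the human cytomegalovirus immediate early enhancer and promoter and is followed by the bovine growth hormone polyadenylation signal. A T7 promoter lies between the CMV promoter and the insert, where it serves as a sequencing primer site and allows in vitro transcription. The automated annotation matches the insert to a fragment of an HCV polyprotein. The functional text attached to that match concerns NS2 and comes from the full-length reference entry, not from the E1E2 segment actually cloned. A V5 epitope tag from the backbone is annotated downstream of the insert, but the record does not say whether it is read in frame with E1E2.

The plasmid is propagated in E. coli through a high-copy ColE1/pUC-type origin with ampicillin selection from the bla gene, and an f1 origin is also present. An SV40 early promoter drives a neomycin phosphotransferase gene with an SV40 polyadenylation signal, which permits selection of stably transfected mammalian cells. The short HIV-1 LTR, ble, lacI and lac promoter/operator annotations are small fragment matches within backbone sequence rather than functional cassettes. The depositor's sequence and the repository's sequencing result differ by about ten nucleotides in length but show the same feature layout. The clone belongs to a diverse panel of patient-derived HCV glycoproteins assembled for vaccine research and for assessing monoclonal antibody neutralization.
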