Features (pLannotate 1.2.2; 21 found; start..end, strand, type, name):
     36..80      -  misc_feature   bom (fragment): basis of mobility region from pBR322
    235..614     +  enhancer       CMV enhancer: human cytomegalovirus immediate early enhancer
    615..818     +  promoter       CMV promoter: human cytomegalovirus (CMV) immediate early promoter
    814..847     +  LTR            5' LTR (truncated) (fragment): truncated 5' long terminal repeat (LTR) from HIV-1
    863..881     +  promoter       T7 promoter: promoter for bacteriophage T7 RNA polymerase
    942..2669    +  CDS            POLG_HCVGL (fragment): Experimental evidence at protein level: Swiss-Prot protein existence level 1. [Protease NS2]: Cysteine protease required for the proteolytic auto-cleavage between the non-structural proteins NS2 and NS3 (By similarity). The N-terminus of NS3 is required for the function of NS2 protease (active region NS2-3) (By similarity). Promotes the initiation of viral particle assembly by mediating the interaction between structural and non-structural proteins (By similarity). From Hepatitis C virus (isolate Glasgow) (HCV).
   2745..2786    +  CDS            V5 tag: epitope tag from simian virus 5
   2842..3066    +  polyA_signal   bGH poly(A) signal: bovine growth hormone polyadenylation signal
   3070..3091    +  promoter       SV40 promoter (fragment): SV40 enhancer and early promoter
   3112..3540    +  rep_origin     f1 ori (sequence partly withheld): f1 bacteriophage origin of replication; arrow indicates direction of (+) strand synthesis
   3554..3884    +  promoter       SV40 promoter: SV40 enhancer and early promoter
   3951..4742    +  CDS            neo: KKA2_KLEPN - Also known as kan, nptII. Experimental evidence at protein level: Swiss-Prot protein existence level 1. Resistance to kanamycin, neomycin, paromomycin, ribostamycin, butirosin and gentamicin B. From Klebsiella pneumoniae.
   4768..4926    +  CDS            ble (fragment): BLE_KLEPN - Experimental evidence at protein level: Swiss-Prot protein existence level 1. Binding protein with a strong affinity to the bleomycin family of antibiotics. Binds to CL990; an antimitotic-antibiotic compound. From Klebsiella pneumoniae.
   4921..5042    +  polyA_signal   SV40 poly(A) signal: SV40 polyadenylation signal
   5115..5131    -  protein_bind   lac operator: The lac repressor binds to the lac operator to inhibit transcription in E. coli. This inhibition can be relieved by adding lactose or isopropyl-β-D-thiogalactopyranoside (IPTG). lac repressor encoded by lacI
   5139..5169    -  promoter       lac promoter: promoter for the E. coli lac operon
   5184..5205    -  protein_bind   CAP binding site: CAP binding activates transcription in the presence of cAMP. E. coli catabolite activator protein
   5218..5310    -  CDS            lacI (fragment): lac repressor; lacI; The lac repressor binds to the lac operator to inhibit transcription in E. coli. This inhibition can be relieved by adding lactose or isopropyl-β-D-thiogalactopyranoside (IPTG).
   5493..6081    -  rep_origin     ori: high-copy-number ColE1/pMB1/pBR322/pUC origin of replication
   6252..7112    -  CDS            AmpR: β-lactamase; bla; confers resistance to ampicillin, carbenicillin, and related antibiotics
   7113..7217    -  promoter       AmpR promoter: bla
>Addgene plasmid #97374 | UKNP1.9.1 | depositor full sequence | sequence record 179063 | UKNP1.9.1 sequence 7248 bps
GACGGATCGGGAGATCTCCCGATCCCCTATGGTCGACTCTCAGTACAATCTGCTCTGATGCCGCATAGTT
AAGCCAGTATCTGCTCCCTGCTTGTGTGTTGGAGGTCGCTGAGTAGTGCGCGAGCAAAATTTAAGCTACA
ACAAGGCAAGGCTTGACCGACAATTGCATGAAGAATCTGCTTAGGGTTAGGCGTTTTGCGCTGCTTCGCG
ATGTACGGGCCAGATATACGCGTTGACATTGATTATTGACTAGTTATTAATAGTAATCAATTACGGGGTC
ATTAGTTCATAGCCCATATATGGAGTTCCGCGTTACATAACTTACGGTAAATGGCCCGCCTGGCTGACCG
CCCAACGACCCCCGCCCATTGACGTCAATAATGACGTATGTTCCCATAGTAACGCCAATAGGGACTTTCC
ATTGACGTCAATGGGTGGACTATTTACGGTAAACTGCCCACTTGGCAGTACATCAAGTGTATCATATGCC
AAGTACGCCCCCTATTGACGTCAATGACGGTAAATGGCCCGCCTGGCATTATGCCCAGTACATGACCTTA
TGGGACTTTCCTACTTGGCAGTACATCTACGTATTAGTCATCGCTATTACCATGGTGATGCGGTTTTGGC
AGTACATCAATGGGCGTGGATAGCGGTTTGACTCACGGGGATTTCCAAGTCTCCACCCCATTGACGTCAA
TGGGAGTTTGTTTTGGCACCAAAATCAACGGGACTTTCCAAAATGTCGTAACAACTCCGCCCCATTGACG
CAAATGGGCGGTAGGCGTGTACGGTGGGAGGTCTATATAAGCAGAGCTCTCTGGCTAACTAGAGAACCCA
CTGCTTACTGGCTTATCGAAATTAATACGACTCACTATAGGGAGACCCAAGCTGGCTAGTTAAGCTTGGT
ACCGAGCTCGGATCCAGTACCCTTCACCATGGGTTGCTCTTTCTCTATCTTCCTTCTGGCCCTGCTCTCT
TGCCTGACTGCGCCCGCTTCAGCCTACCAAGTGCGCAACTCCACGGGGCTTTACCATGTCACCAATGATT
GCCCTAACTCGAGCATTGTGTACGAGGCGGCTGATGCCATCCTGCACACTCCGGGGTGCGTCCCTTGCGT
TCGCGAGGGTAACGCCTCGAGGTGTTGGGTGACGGTGACCCCCACGGTGGCCACCAGGGACGGCAAACTC
CCCACAACACAGCTTCGACGCCACATCGATCTGCTTGTCGGGAGCGCCACCCTCTGCTCGGCCCTTTACG
TGGGGGACCTGTGCGGGTCTGTCTTTCTTGTCGGCCAACTGTTTACCTTCTCTCCCAGGCACCACTGGAC
GACGCAAGATTGCAATTGTTCCATCTATCCCGGCCACATAACGGGTCACCGCATGGCGTGGGATATGATG
ATGAACTGGTCCCCTACGGCGGCGTTGGTAGTAGCTCAGCTGCTCCGGATCCCACAAGCCATCTTGGACA
TGATCGCTGGTGCCCACTGGGGAGTCCTGGCGGGCATAGCGTATTTCTCCATGGTGGGGAACTGGGCGAA
GGTCATAGTAGTGCTGCTGCTATTTGCCGGCGTCGACGCGACAACCTACGTCACCGGGGGAGTTGCCGGC
AGCAACACGGCCAATTTTGTTGGTCTTTTCGCACCAGGCGCCAGGCAGAACGTCCAGCTGATCAACACCA
ACGGCAGTTGGCACATCAATAGGACGGCCTTGAACTGCAATGACAGCCTTCAGACCGGCTGGATAGCAGG
GCTTATCTATCGCCACAAATTCAACTCTTCAGGCTGTCCCGGGAGGATGGCTAGCTGCCGACTCCTCACC
GATTTTGACCAGGGCTGGGGGCCTATCAGTTATAACACCACAGGCGGCCCTGACCAACGCCCCTACTGCT
GGCACTACCCCCCAAAACCTTGTGGTATTGTGCCCGCAAAGGGCGTGTGTGGCCCAGTATATTGCTTCAC
TCCCAGCCCTGTGGTGGTGGGAACGACCGACAAGTCGGGCGCGCCTACCTACAACTGGGGTGATAATGAC
ACGGACGTCTTCGTCCTCAACAATACCAGACCACCGCTGGGCAATTGGTTCGGTTGTACCTGGATGAACT
CAACTGGATTTACTAAAGTGTGCGGAGCGCCCCCCTGCGCCATCGGAGGGGCGGGCAACAACACCCTGCT
CTGCCCCACTGATTGTTTCCGCAAGCATCCGGAAGCCACGTACTCTCGGTGCGGCTCCGGTCCCTGGATT
ACGCCCAGGTGCCTGGTCGACTACCCGTATAGGCTTTGGCATTATCCCTGTACCATCAACTACACCATAT
TCAAAGTCAGGATGTATGTGGGAGGGGTCGAGCACAGGCTGGAAGCCGCCTGCAACTGGACGCGGGGTGA
ACGCTGTAATCTGGAAGACAGGGACAGGTCCGAGCTCAGCCCTTTGCTGTTGTCCACCACACAGTGGCAG
GTCCTTCCGTGCTCCTTTACGACCCTGCCAGCCTTGTCCACCGGCCTCATCCATCTCCACCAAAACATCG
TGGATGTGCAGTACTTGTACGGGGTGGGGTCAAGCGTCGCGGCCTGGGCCATCAAGTGGGAATACGTCGT
TCTCCTGTTCCTTCTGCTTGCAGACGCGCGCGTCTGCTCCTGCCTGTGGATGATGCTACTCATAGCCCAG
GCTGAGGCCTAAAAGGGTCAAGACAATTCTGCAGATATCCAGCACAGTGGCGGCCGCTCGAGTCTAGAGG
GCCCGCGGTTCGAAGGTAAGCCTATCCCTAACCCTCTCCTCGGTCTCGATTCTACGCGTACCGGTCATCA
TCACCATCACCATTGAGTTTAAACCCGCTGATCAGCCTCGACTGTGCCTTCTAGTTGCCAGCCATCTGTT
GTTTGCCCCTCCCCCGTGCCTTCCTTGACCCTGGAAGGTGCCACTCCCACTGTCCTTTCCTAATAAAATG
AGGAAATTGCATCGCATTGTCTGAGTAGGTGTCATTCTATTCTGGGGGGTGGGGTGGGGCAGGACAGCAA
GGGGGAGGATTGGGAAGACAATAGCAGGCATGCTGGGGATGCGGTGGGCTCTATGGCTTCTGAGGCGGAA
AGAACCAGCTGGGGCTCTAGGGGGTATCCCC
[124 nt withheld, positions 3112-3235]
C
[32 nt withheld, positions 3237-3268]
CA
[57 nt withheld, positions 3271-3327]
A
[49 nt withheld, positions 3329-3377]
CCTTTGACGTTGGAGTCCACGTTCTTT
[37 nt withheld, positions 3405-3441]
ACCCTATCTCGGTCTATTCTTTTGATTTATAAGGGATTTTGGGGATTTCGGCCTATTGGTTAAAAAATGA
GCTGATTTAACAAAAATTTAACGCGAATTAATTCTGTGGAATGTGTGTCAGTTAGGGTGTGGAAAGTCCC
CAGGCTCCCCAGGCAGGCAGAAGTATGCAAAGCATGCATCTCAATTAGTCAGCAACCAGGTGTGGAAAGT
CCCCAGGCTCCCCAGCAGGCAGAAGTATGCAAAGCATGCATCTCAATTAGTCAGCAACCATAGTCCCGCC
CCTAACTCCGCCCATCCCGCCCCTAACTCCGCCCAGTTCCGCCCATTCTCCGCCCCATGGCTGACTAATT
TTTTTTATTTATGCAGAGGCCGAGGCCGCCTCTGCCTCTGAGCTATTCCAGAAGTAGTGAGGAGGCTTTT
TTGGAGGCCTAGGCTTTTGCAAAAAGCTCCCGGGAGCTTGTATATCCATTTTCGGATCTGATCAAGAGAC
AGGATGAGGATCGTTTCGCATGATTGAACAAGATGGATTGCACGCAGGTTCTCCGGCCGCTTGGGTGGAG
AGGCTATTCGGCTATGACTGGGCACAACAGACAATCGGCTGCTCTGATGCCGCCGTGTTCCGGCTGTCAG
CGCAGGGGCGCCCGGTTCTTTTTGTCAAGACCGACCTGTCCGGTGCCCTGAATGAACTGCAGGACGAGGC
AGCGCGGCTATCGTGGCTGGCCACGACGGGCGTTCCTTGCGCAGCTGTGCTCGACGTTGTCACTGAAGCG
GGAAGGGACTGGCTGCTATTGGGCGAAGTGCCGGGGCAGGATCTCCTGTCATCTCACCTTGCTCCTGCCG
AGAAAGTATCCATCATGGCTGATGCAATGCGGCGGCTGCATACGCTTGATCCGGCTACCTGCCCATTCGA
CCACCAAGCGAAACATCGCATCGAGCGAGCACGTACTCGGATGGAAGCCGGTCTTGTCGATCAGGATGAT
CTGGACGAAGAGCATCAGGGGCTCGCGCCAGCCGAACTGTTCGCCAGGCTCAAGGCGCGCATGCCCGACG
GCGAGGATCTCGTCGTGACCCATGGCGATGCCTGCTTGCCGAATATCATGGTGGAAAATGGCCGCTTTTC
TGGATTCATCGACTGTGGCCGGCTGGGTGTGGCGGACCGCTATCAGGACATAGCGTTGGCTACCCGTGAT
ATTGCTGAAGAGCTTGGCGGCGAATGGGCTGACCGCTTCCTCGTGCTTTACGGTATCGCCGCTCCCGATT
CGCAGCGCATCGCCTTCTATCGCCTTCTTGACGAGTTCTTCTGAGCGGGACTCTGGGGTTCGCGAAATGA
CCGACCAAGCGACGCCCAACCTGCCATCACGAGATTTCGATTCCACCGCCGCCTTCTATGAAAGGTTGGG
CTTCGGAATCGTTTTCCGGGACGCCGGCTGGATGATCCTCCAGCGCGGGGATCTCATGCTGGAGTTCTTC
GCCCACCCCAACTTGTTTATTGCAGCTTATAATGGTTACAAATAAAGCAATAGCATCACAAATTTCACAA
ATAAAGCATTTTTTTCACTGCATTCTAGTTGTGGTTTGTCCAAACTCATCAATGTATCTTATCATGTCTG
TATACCGTCGACCTCTAGCTAGAGCTTGGCGTAATCATGGTCATAGCTGTTTCCTGTGTGAAATTGTTAT
CCGCTCACAATTCCACACAACATACGAGCCGGAAGCATAAAGTGTAAAGCCTGGGGTGCCTAATGAGTGA
GCTAACTCACATTAATTGCGTTGCGCTCACTGCCCGCTTTCCAGTCGGGAAACCTGTCGTGCCAGCTGCA
TTAATGAATCGGCCAACGCGCGGGGAGAGGCGGTTTGCGTATTGGGCGCTCTTCCGCTTCCTCGCTCACT
GACTCGCTGCGCTCGGTCGTTCGGCTGCGGCGAGCGGTATCAGCTCACTCAAAGGCGGTAATACGGTTAT
CCACAGAATCAGGGGATAACGCAGGAAAGAACATGTGAGCAAAAGGCCAGCAAAAGGCCAGGAACCGTAA
AAAGGCCGCGTTGCTGGCGTTTTTCCATAGGCTCCGCCCCCCTGACGAGCATCACAAAAATCGACGCTCA
AGTCAGAGGTGGCGAAACCCGACAGGACTATAAAGATACCAGGCGTTTCCCCCTGGAAGCTCCCTCGTGC
GCTCTCCTGTTCCGACCCTGCCGCTTACCGGATACCTGTCCGCCTTTCTCCCTTCGGGAAGCGTGGCGCT
TTCTCAATGCTCACGCTGTAGGTATCTCAGTTCGGTGTAGGTCGTTCGCTCCAAGCTGGGCTGTGTGCAC
GAACCCCCCGTTCAGCCCGACCGCTGCGCCTTATCCGGTAACTATCGTCTTGAGTCCAACCCGGTAAGAC
ACGACTTATCGCCACTGGCAGCAGCCACTGGTAACAGGATTAGCAGAGCGAGGTATGTAGGCGGTGCTAC
AGAGTTCTTGAAGTGGTGGCCTAACTACGGCTACACTAGAAGGACAGTATTTGGTATCTGCGCTCTGCTG
AAGCCAGTTACCTTCGGAAAAAGAGTTGGTAGCTCTTGATCCGGCAAACAAACCACCGCTGGTAGCGGTG
GTTTTTTTGTTTGCAAGCAGCAGATTACGCGCAGAAAAAAAGGATCTCAAGAAGATCCTTTGATCTTTTC
TACGGGGTCTGACGCTCAGTGGAACGAAAACTCACGTTAAGGGATTTTGGTCATGAGATTATCAAAAAGG
ATCTTCACCTAGATCCTTTTAAATTAAAAATGAAGTTTTAAATCAATCTAAAGTATATATGAGTAAACTT
GGTCTGACAGTTACCAATGCTTAATCAGTGAGGCACCTATCTCAGCGATCTGTCTATTTCGTTCATCCAT
AGTTGCCTGACTCCCCGTCGTGTAGATAACTACGATACGGGAGGGCTTACCATCTGGCCCCAGTGCTGCA
ATGATACCGCGAGACCCACGCTCACCGGCTCCAGATTTATCAGCAATAAACCAGCCAGCCGGAAGGGCCG
AGCGCAGAAGTGGTCCTGCAACTTTATCCGCCTCCATCCAGTCTATTAATTGTTGCCGGGAAGCTAGAGT
AAGTAGTTCGCCAGTTAATAGTTTGCGCAACGTTGTTGCCATTGCTACAGGCATCGTGGTGTCACGCTCG
TCGTTTGGTATGGCTTCATTCAGCTCCGGTTCCCAACGATCAAGGCGAGTTACATGATCCCCCATGTTGT
GCAAAAAAGCGGTTAGCTCCTTCGGTCCTCCGATCGTTGTCAGAAGTAAGTTGGCCGCAGTGTTATCACT
CATGGTTATGGCAGCACTGCATAATTCTCTTACTGTCATGCCATCCGTAAGATGCTTTTCTGTGACTGGT
GAGTACTCAACCAAGTCATTCTGAGAATAGTGTATGCGGCGACCGAGTTGCTCTTGCCCGGCGTCAATAC
GGGATAATACCGCGCCACATAGCAGAACTTTAAAAGTGCTCATCATTGGAAAACGTTCTTCGGGGCGAAA
ACTCTCAAGGATCTTACCGCTGTTGAGATCCAGTTCGATGTAACCCACTCGTGCACCCAACTGATCTTCA
GCATCTTTTACTTTCACCAGCGTTTCTGGGTGAGCAAAAACAGGAAGGCAAAATGCCGCAAAAAAGGGAA
TAAGGGCGACACGGAAATGTTGAATACTCATACTCTTCCTTTTTCAATATTATTGAAGCATTTATCAGGG
TTATTGTCTCATGAGCGGATACATATTTGAATGTATTTAGAAAAATAAACAAATAGGGGTTCCGCGCACA
TTTCCCCGAAAAGTGCCACCTGACGTC
