Features (pLannotate 1.2.2; 21 found; start..end, strand, type, name):
     29..81      -  misc_feature   bom (fragment): basis of mobility region from pBR322
    236..615     +  enhancer       CMV enhancer: human cytomegalovirus immediate early enhancer
    616..819     +  promoter       CMV promoter: human cytomegalovirus (CMV) immediate early promoter
    815..848     +  LTR            5' LTR (truncated) (fragment): truncated 5' long terminal repeat (LTR) from HIV-1
    864..882     +  promoter       T7 promoter: promoter for bacteriophage T7 RNA polymerase
    943..2691    +  CDS            POLG_HCVGL (fragment): Experimental evidence at protein level: Swiss-Prot protein existence level 1. [Protease NS2]: Cysteine protease required for the proteolytic auto-cleavage between the non-structural proteins NS2 and NS3 (By similarity). The N-terminus of NS3 is required for the function of NS2 protease (active region NS2-3) (By similarity). Promotes the initiation of viral particle assembly by mediating the interaction between structural and non-structural proteins (By similarity). From Hepatitis C virus (isolate Glasgow) (HCV).
   2757..2798    +  CDS            V5 tag: epitope tag from simian virus 5
   2854..3078    +  polyA_signal   bGH poly(A) signal: bovine growth hormone polyadenylation signal
   3082..3103    +  promoter       SV40 promoter (fragment): SV40 enhancer and early promoter
   3124..3552    +  rep_origin     f1 ori (sequence partly withheld): f1 bacteriophage origin of replication; arrow indicates direction of (+) strand synthesis
   3566..3895    +  promoter       SV40 promoter: SV40 enhancer and early promoter
   3962..4753    +  CDS            neo: KKA2_KLEPN - Also known as kan, nptII. Experimental evidence at protein level: Swiss-Prot protein existence level 1. Resistance to kanamycin, neomycin, paromomycin, ribostamycin, butirosin and gentamicin B. From Klebsiella pneumoniae.
   4779..4937    +  CDS            ble (fragment): BLE_KLEPN - Experimental evidence at protein level: Swiss-Prot protein existence level 1. Binding protein with a strong affinity to the bleomycin family of antibiotics. Binds to CL990; an antimitotic-antibiotic compound. From Klebsiella pneumoniae.
   4932..5053    +  polyA_signal   SV40 poly(A) signal: SV40 polyadenylation signal
   5126..5142    -  protein_bind   lac operator: The lac repressor binds to the lac operator to inhibit transcription in E. coli. This inhibition can be relieved by adding lactose or isopropyl-β-D-thiogalactopyranoside (IPTG). lac repressor encoded by lacI
   5150..5180    -  promoter       lac promoter: promoter for the E. coli lac operon
   5195..5216    -  protein_bind   CAP binding site: CAP binding activates transcription in the presence of cAMP. E. coli catabolite activator protein
   5229..5321    -  CDS            lacI (fragment): lac repressor; lacI; The lac repressor binds to the lac operator to inhibit transcription in E. coli. This inhibition can be relieved by adding lactose or isopropyl-β-D-thiogalactopyranoside (IPTG).
   5504..6092    -  rep_origin     ori: high-copy-number ColE1/pMB1/pBR322/pUC origin of replication
   6263..7123    -  CDS            AmpR: β-lactamase; bla; confers resistance to ampicillin, carbenicillin, and related antibiotics
   7124..7228    -  promoter       AmpR promoter: bla
>Addgene plasmid #97374 | UKNP1.9.1 | addgene full sequence | sequence record 189780 | Addgene NGS Result
CGACGGATCGGGAGATCTCCCGATCCCCTATGGTGCACTCTCAGTACAATCTGCTCTGATGCCGCATAGT
TAAGCCAGTATCTGCTCCCTGCTTGTGTGTTGGAGGTCGCTGAGTAGTGCGCGAGCAAAATTTAAGCTAC
AACAAGGCAAGGCTTGACCGACAATTGCATGAAGAATCTGCTTAGGGTTAGGCGTTTTGCGCTGCTTCGC
GATGTACGGGCCAGATATACGCGTTGACATTGATTATTGACTAGTTATTAATAGTAATCAATTACGGGGT
CATTAGTTCATAGCCCATATATGGAGTTCCGCGTTACATAACTTACGGTAAATGGCCCGCCTGGCTGACC
GCCCAACGACCCCCGCCCATTGACGTCAATAATGACGTATGTTCCCATAGTAACGCCAATAGGGACTTTC
CATTGACGTCAATGGGTGGAGTATTTACGGTAAACTGCCCACTTGGCAGTACATCAAGTGTATCATATGC
CAAGTACGCCCCCTATTGACGTCAATGACGGTAAATGGCCCGCCTGGCATTATGCCCAGTACATGACCTT
ATGGGACTTTCCTACTTGGCAGTACATCTACGTATTAGTCATCGCTATTACCATGGTGATGCGGTTTTGG
CAGTACATCAATGGGCGTGGATAGCGGTTTGACTCACGGGGATTTCCAAGTCTCCACCCCATTGACGTCA
ATGGGAGTTTGTTTTGGCACCAAAATCAACGGGACTTTCCAAAATGTCGTAACAACTCCGCCCCATTGAC
GCAAATGGGCGGTAGGCGTGTACGGTGGGAGGTCTATATAAGCAGAGCTCTCTGGCTAACTAGAGAACCC
ACTGCTTACTGGCTTATCGAAATTAATACGACTCACTATAGGGAGACCCAAGCTGGCTAGTTAAGCTTGG
TACCGAGCTCGGATCCAGTACCCTTCACCATGGGTTGCTCTTTCTCTATCTTCCTTCTGGCCCTGCTCTC
TTGCCTGACTGCGCCCGCTTCAGCCTACCAAGTGCGCAACTCCACGGGGCTTTACCATGTCACCAATGAT
TGCCCTAACTCGAGCATTGTGTACGAGGCGGCTGATGCCATCCTGCACACTCCGGGGTGCGTCCCTTGCG
TTCGCGAGGGTAACGCCTCGAGGTGTTGGGTGACGGTGACCCCCACGGTGGCCACCAGGGACGGCAAACT
CCCCACAACACAGCTTCGACGCCACATCGATCTGCTTGTCGGGAGCGCCACCCTCTGCTCGGCCCTTTAC
GTGGGGGACCTGTGCGGGTCTGTCTTTCTTGTCGGCCAACTGTTTACCTTCTCTCCCAGGCACCACTGGA
CGACGCAAGATTGCAATTGTTCCATCTATCCCGGCCACATAACGGGTCACCGCATGGCGTGGGATATGAT
GATGAACTGGTCCCCTACGGCGGCGTTGGTAGTAGCTCAGCTGCTCCGGATCCCACAAGCCATCTTGGAC
ATGATCGCTGGTGCCCACTGGGGAGTCCTGGCGGGCATAGCGTATTTCTCCATGGTGGGGAACTGGGCGA
AGGTCATAGTAGTGCTGCTGCTATTTGCCGGCGTCGACGCGACAACCTACGTCACCGGGGGAGTTGCCGG
CAGCAACACGGCCAATTTTGTTGGTCTTTTCGCACCAGGCGCCAGGCAGAACGTCCAGCTGATCAACACC
AACGGCAGTTGGCACATCAATAGGACGGCCTTGAACTGCAATGACAGCCTTCAGACCGGCTGGATAGCAG
GGCTTATCTATCGCCACAAATTCAACTCTTCAGGCTGTCCCGGGAGGATGGCTAGCTGCCGACTCCTCAC
CGATTTTGACCAGGGCTGGGGGCCTATCAGTTATAACACCACAGGCGGCCCTGACCAACGCCCCTACTGC
TGGCACTACCCCCCAAAACCTTGTGGTATTGTGCCCGCAAAGGGCGTGTGTGGCCCAGTATATTGCTTCA
CTCCCAGCCCTGTGGTGGTGGGAACGACCGACAAGTCGGGCGCGCCTACCTACAACTGGGGTGATAATGA
CACGGACGTCTTCGTCCTCAACAATACCAGACCACCGCTGGGCAATTGGTTCGGTTGTACCTGGATGAAC
TCAACTGGATTTACTAAAGTGTGCGGAGCGCCCCCCTGCGCCATCGGAGGGGCGGGCAACAACACCCTGC
TCTGCCCCACTGATTGTTTCCGCAAGCATCCGGAAGCCACGTACTCTCGGTGCGGCTCCGGTCCCTGGAT
TACGCCCAGGTGCCTGGTCGACTACCCGTATAGGCTTTGGCATTATCCCTGTACCATCAACTACACCATA
TTCAAAGTCAGGATGTATGTGGGAGGGGTCGAGCACAGGCTGGAAGCCGCCTGCAACTGGACGCGGGGTG
AACGCTGTAATCTGGAAGACAGGGACAGGTCCGAGCTCAGCCCTTTGCTGTTGTCCACCACACAGTGGCA
GGTCCTTCCGTGCTCCTTTACGACCCTGCCAGCCTTGTCCACCGGCCTCATCCATCTCCACCAAAACATC
GTGGATGTGCAGTACTTGTACGGGGTGGGGTCAAGCGTCGCGGCCTGGGCCATCAAGTGGGAATACGTCG
TTCTCCTGTTCCTTCTGCTTGCAGACGCGCGCGTCTGCTCCTGCCTGTGGATGATGCTACTCATAGCCCA
GGCTGAGGCCTAATCTAGAAACTTAAGGGTCAAGACAATTCTGCAGATATCCAGCACAGTGGCGGCCGCT
CGAGTCTAGAGGGCCCGCGGTTCGAAGGTAAGCCTATCCCTAACCCTCTCCTCGGTCTCGATTCTACGCG
TACCGGTCATCATCACCATCACCATTGAGTTTAAACCCGCTGATCAGCCTCGACTGTGCCTTCTAGTTGC
CAGCCATCTGTTGTTTGCCCCTCCCCCGTGCCTTCCTTGACCCTGGAAGGTGCCACTCCCACTGTCCTTT
CCTAATAAAATGAGGAAATTGCATCGCATTGTCTGAGTAGGTGTCATTCTATTCTGGGGGGTGGGGTGGG
GCAGGACAGCAAGGGGGAGGATTGGGAAGACAATAGCAGGCATGCTGGGGATGCGGTGGGCTCTATGGCT
TCTGAGGCGGAAAGAACCAGCTGGGGCTCTAGGGGGTATCCCC
[124 nt withheld, positions 3124-3247]
C
[91 nt withheld, positions 3249-3339]
A
[49 nt withheld, positions 3341-3389]
CCTTTGACGTTGGAGTCCACGTTCTTT
[37 nt withheld, positions 3417-3453]
ACCCTATCTCGGTCTATTCTTTTGATTTATAAGGGATTTTGCCGATTTCGGCCTATTGGTTAAAAAATGA
GCTGATTTAACAAAAATTTAACGCGAATTAATTCTGTGGAATGTGTGTCAGTTAGGGTGTGGAAAGTCCC
CAGGCTCCCCAGCAGGCAGAAGTATGCAAAGCATGCATCTCAATTAGTCAGCAACCAGGTGTGGAAAGTC
CCCAGGCTCCCCAGCAGGCAGAAGTATGCAAAGCATGCATCTCAATTAGTCAGCAACCATAGTCCCGCCC
CTAACTCCGCCCATCCCGCCCCTAACTCCGCCCAGTTCCGCCCATTCTCCGCCCCATGGCTGACTAATTT
TTTTTATTTATGCAGAGGCCGAGGCCGCCTCTGCCTCTGAGCTATTCCAGAAGTAGTGAGGAGGCTTTTT
TGGAGGCCTAGGCTTTTGCAAAAAGCTCCCGGGAGCTTGTATATCCATTTTCGGATCTGATCAAGAGACA
GGATGAGGATCGTTTCGCATGATTGAACAAGATGGATTGCACGCAGGTTCTCCGGCCGCTTGGGTGGAGA
GGCTATTCGGCTATGACTGGGCACAACAGACAATCGGCTGCTCTGATGCCGCCGTGTTCCGGCTGTCAGC
GCAGGGGCGCCCGGTTCTTTTTGTCAAGACCGACCTGTCCGGTGCCCTGAATGAACTGCAGGACGAGGCA
GCGCGGCTATCGTGGCTGGCCACGACGGGCGTTCCTTGCGCAGCTGTGCTCGACGTTGTCACTGAAGCGG
GAAGGGACTGGCTGCTATTGGGCGAAGTGCCGGGGCAGGATCTCCTGTCATCTCACCTTGCTCCTGCCGA
GAAAGTATCCATCATGGCTGATGCAATGCGGCGGCTGCATACGCTTGATCCGGCTACCTGCCCATTCGAC
CACCAAGCGAAACATCGCATCGAGCGAGCACGTACTCGGATGGAAGCCGGTCTTGTCGATCAGGATGATC
TGGACGAAGAGCATCAGGGGCTCGCGCCAGCCGAACTGTTCGCCAGGCTCAAGGCGCGCATGCCCGACGG
CGAGGATCTCGTCGTGACCCATGGCGATGCCTGCTTGCCGAATATCATGGTGGAAAATGGCCGCTTTTCT
GGATTCATCGACTGTGGCCGGCTGGGTGTGGCGGACCGCTATCAGGACATAGCGTTGGCTACCCGTGATA
TTGCTGAAGAGCTTGGCGGCGAATGGGCTGACCGCTTCCTCGTGCTTTACGGTATCGCCGCTCCCGATTC
GCAGCGCATCGCCTTCTATCGCCTTCTTGACGAGTTCTTCTGAGCGGGACTCTGGGGTTCGCGAAATGAC
CGACCAAGCGACGCCCAACCTGCCATCACGAGATTTCGATTCCACCGCCGCCTTCTATGAAAGGTTGGGC
TTCGGAATCGTTTTCCGGGACGCCGGCTGGATGATCCTCCAGCGCGGGGATCTCATGCTGGAGTTCTTCG
CCCACCCCAACTTGTTTATTGCAGCTTATAATGGTTACAAATAAAGCAATAGCATCACAAATTTCACAAA
TAAAGCATTTTTTTCACTGCATTCTAGTTGTGGTTTGTCCAAACTCATCAATGTATCTTATCATGTCTGT
ATACCGTCGACCTCTAGCTAGAGCTTGGCGTAATCATGGTCATAGCTGTTTCCTGTGTGAAATTGTTATC
CGCTCACAATTCCACACAACATACGAGCCGGAAGCATAAAGTGTAAAGCCTGGGGTGCCTAATGAGTGAG
CTAACTCACATTAATTGCGTTGCGCTCACTGCCCGCTTTCCAGTCGGGAAACCTGTCGTGCCAGCTGCAT
TAATGAATCGGCCAACGCGCGGGGAGAGGCGGTTTGCGTATTGGGCGCTCTTCCGCTTCCTCGCTCACTG
ACTCGCTGCGCTCGGTCGTTCGGCTGCGGCGAGCGGTATCAGCTCACTCAAAGGCGGTAATACGGTTATC
CACAGAATCAGGGGATAACGCAGGAAAGAACATGTGAGCAAAAGGCCAGCAAAAGGCCAGGAACCGTAAA
AAGGCCGCGTTGCTGGCGTTTTTCCATAGGCTCCGCCCCCCTGACGAGCATCACAAAAATCGACGCTCAA
GTCAGAGGTGGCGAAACCCGACAGGACTATAAAGATACCAGGCGTTTCCCCCTGGAAGCTCCCTCGTGCG
CTCTCCTGTTCCGACCCTGCCGCTTACCGGATACCTGTCCGCCTTTCTCCCTTCGGGAAGCGTGGCGCTT
TCTCATAGCTCACGCTGTAGGTATCTCAGTTCGGTGTAGGTCGTTCGCTCCAAGCTGGGCTGTGTGCACG
AACCCCCCGTTCAGCCCGACCGCTGCGCCTTATCCGGTAACTATCGTCTTGAGTCCAACCCGGTAAGACA
CGACTTATCGCCACTGGCAGCAGCCACTGGTAACAGGATTAGCAGAGCGAGGTATGTAGGCGGTGCTACA
GAGTTCTTGAAGTGGTGGCCTAACTACGGCTACACTAGAAGAACAGTATTTGGTATCTGCGCTCTGCTGA
AGCCAGTTACCTTCGGAAAAAGAGTTGGTAGCTCTTGATCCGGCAAACAAACCACCGCTGGTAGCGGTGG
TTTTTTTGTTTGCAAGCAGCAGATTACGCGCAGAAAAAAAGGATCTCAAGAAGATCCTTTGATCTTTTCT
ACGGGGTCTGACGCTCAGTGGAACGAAAACTCACGTTAAGGGATTTTGGTCATGAGATTATCAAAAAGGA
TCTTCACCTAGATCCTTTTAAATTAAAAATGAAGTTTTAAATCAATCTAAAGTATATATGAGTAAACTTG
GTCTGACAGTTACCAATGCTTAATCAGTGAGGCACCTATCTCAGCGATCTGTCTATTTCGTTCATCCATA
GTTGCCTGACTCCCCGTCGTGTAGATAACTACGATACGGGAGGGCTTACCATCTGGCCCCAGTGCTGCAA
TGATACCGCGAGACCCACGCTCACCGGCTCCAGATTTATCAGCAATAAACCAGCCAGCCGGAAGGGCCGA
GCGCAGAAGTGGTCCTGCAACTTTATCCGCCTCCATCCAGTCTATTAATTGTTGCCGGGAAGCTAGAGTA
AGTAGTTCGCCAGTTAATAGTTTGCGCAACGTTGTTGCCATTGCTACAGGCATCGTGGTGTCACGCTCGT
CGTTTGGTATGGCTTCATTCAGCTCCGGTTCCCAACGATCAAGGCGAGTTACATGATCCCCCATGTTGTG
CAAAAAAGCGGTTAGCTCCTTCGGTCCTCCGATCGTTGTCAGAAGTAAGTTGGCCGCAGTGTTATCACTC
ATGGTTATGGCAGCACTGCATAATTCTCTTACTGTCATGCCATCCGTAAGATGCTTTTCTGTGACTGGTG
AGTACTCAACCAAGTCATTCTGAGAATAGTGTATGCGGCGACCGAGTTGCTCTTGCCCGGCGTCAATACG
GGATAATACCGCGCCACATAGCAGAACTTTAAAAGTGCTCATCATTGGAAAACGTTCTTCGGGGCGAAAA
CTCTCAAGGATCTTACCGCTGTTGAGATCCAGTTCGATGTAACCCACTCGTGCACCCAACTGATCTTCAG
CATCTTTTACTTTCACCAGCGTTTCTGGGTGAGCAAAAACAGGAAGGCAAAATGCCGCAAAAAAGGGAAT
AAGGGCGACACGGAAATGTTGAATACTCATACTCTTCCTTTTTCAATATTATTGAAGCATTTATCAGGGT
TATTGTCTCATGAGCGGATACATATTTGAATGTATTTAGAAAAATAAACAAATAGGGGTTCCGCGCACAT
TTCCCCGAAAAGTGCCACCTGACGT
